>Addgene plasmid #79998 | pLAMP1-miRFP703 | addgene partial sequence | sequence record 153322 | CMV-F 5'-CGCAAATGGGCGGTAGGCGTG-3'
CTGGTTTAGTGAACCGTCAGATCCGCTAGCGCTACCGGACTCAGATCTCGAGCGCCACCATGGCGGCCCC
GGGCGCCCGGCGTCCGCTGCTCCTGTTGCTGCTGGCAGGCCTTGCACACAGCGCCCCAGCACTGTTCGAG
GTGAAAGACAACAACGGCACAGCGTGTATAATGGCCAGCTTCTCTGCCTCCTTTCTGACCACCTATGAGG
CTGGACATGTTTCTAAGGTCTCGAATATGACCCTGCCAGCCTCTGCAGAAGTCCTGAAGAATAGCAGCTC
TTGTGGTGAAAAGAATGCTTCTGAGCCCACCCTCGCAATCACCTTTGGAGAAGGATATTTACTGAAACTC
ACCTTCACAAAAAACACAACACGTTACAGTGTCCAGCACATGTATTTCACATATAACCTGTCAGACACAC
AATTCTTTCCCAATGCCAGCTCCAAAGGGCCCGACACTGTGGATTCCACAACTGACATCAAGGCAGACAT
CAACAAAACATACCGATGTGTCAGCGACATCAGGGTCTACATGAAGAATGTGACCATTGTGCTCTGGGAC
GCTACTATCCAGGCCTACCTGCCGAGTAGCAACTTCAGCAAGGAAGAGACACGCTGCCCACAGGATCAAC
CTTCCCCAACTACTGGGCCACCCAGCCCCTCACCACCACTTGTGCCCACAAACCCCAGTGTGTCCAAGTA
CAATGTGACTGGTGACAATGGAACCTGCCTGCTGGCCTCTATGGCACTGCAACTCAACATCACCTACATG
AAGAAG
