>Addgene plasmid #79998 | pLAMP1-miRFP703 | addgene partial sequence | sequence record 153323 | SV40pA-R 5'-GAAATTTGTGATGCTATTGC-3'
ACAAGTTAACAACAACAATTGCATTCATTTTATGTTTCAGGTTCAGGGGGAGGTGTGGGAGGTTTTTTAA
AGCAAGTAAAACCTCTACAAATGTGGTATGGCTGATTATGATCTAGAGTCGCGGCCGCTTAGCTCTCAAG
CGCGGTGATCCGCGTCGCGATCCTTTCGGCGAGCCGTTTGCAGATCGCCCGCAGCTCGAAACGGATGAAG
CGCGGCAGATAATGGTGACAGACAACCAGGCCCCACAGCTTGCCGCCGACCACCAGCGACACCGCCAGGG
TGGCGCGCACGCCCATGTCCTTCAGGAACTGCAGATGGATCGGCGACATCGAGCGCAGGAAGCAGCCCGA
CATGTCGAGATCGCGCCCGGTCAGCGGCGACAGCCGCGGCTCCAGCGGCACCGGCTGATAGGTGACGTCG
ACCAGCACGCGGACGCGCTGCCGCACGTACAGCTGCCGCGCCATCTGCGGGACCAGCGACGACGGATAGC
GGTTGCCGAAATAGGATTCGAGCCCAGGCACATGGCACTCGGAGAATACCAGGCCGTGGCCTTGCTCATC
GAAACGATACACCATCACCCGGTCGTAGCCGGTGCACTGCTGAAACAGCAGCACGGTGTCATCGCACAGC
GCGCGCAGTGAACCCGCCGTGCGGATCCGCTCCAGCGCCGGCGCCAGCGTGCCTGACAGATCGATCGACG
GGCCGGCACGTTCGAGTTCGATGATCAGCCCGCCTTCCGGAGGCCGATGCATCAGACCGCAGTACTCCGT
AGAGGGATTGCCGATCCGGCAGCGCACCGCGACCG
