[The description below was written by a language model from this plasmid's Addgene catalogue record.]
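Description:
pLAMP1-miRFP703 is a mammalian expression plasmid built on the Clontech pN1 backbone, a layout designed for placing a fluorescent protein at the C terminus of a gene of interest. The complete plasmid is about 6.2 kb, of which roughly 2.2 kb is recorded as insert. It is maintained as a high-copy plasmid in E. coli under kanamycin selection. In mammalian cells, neomycin resistance allows G418 selection of stable transfectants. No feature table accompanies the record, so the origin of replication and the promoter arrangement driving the resistance marker are not stated. The sequencing primers listed do indicate that an SV40 polyadenylation signal lies downstream of the expression cassette.

The payload is rat Lamp1 (also known as LGP120), encoding lysosome-associated membrane protein 1, expressed from the CMV promoter and fused at its C terminus to miRFP703. According to the associated publication title, miRFP703 belongs to a set of bright monomeric near-infrared fluorescent proteins developed as tags and biosensors. LAMP1 is a transmembrane glycoprotein that is a standard marker of lysosomal membranes, so the fusion carries the fluorescent tag to that compartment. A monomeric tag is useful in this context because it is less likely to cause artefactual clustering of the membrane protein.

The stated purpose is labeling of lysosome membranes with a near-infrared reporter, typically by transient or stable transfection of cultured mammalian cells followed by fluorescence microscopy. Near-infrared emission leaves the visible channels free, which suits multicolor imaging alongside conventional green or red fluorescent proteins.
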