Addgene plasmid #79998: pLAMP1-miRFP703
Purpose: LAMP1 (Lysosome Membrane) labeling with near-infrared fluorescent protein miRFP703
Depositing lab: Vladislav Verkhusha. Depositing organization: Albert Einstein College of Medicine. Publication: Bright monomeric near-infrared fluorescent proteins as tags and biosensors for multiscale imaging. Shcherbakova DM, Baloban M, Emelyanov AV, Brenowitz M, Guo P, Verkhusha VV. Nat Commun. 2016 Aug 19;7:12405. doi: 10.1038/ncomms12405. PubMed 27539380.
Backbone
  Vector backbone: pN1
  Backbone manufacturer: Clontech
  Backbone size w/o insert (bp): 3959
  Total vector size (bp): 6188
  Vector type: Mammalian Expression
  Selectable markers: Neomycin (select with G418)
Growth in bacteria
  Bacterial resistance: Kanamycin, 50 μg/mL
  Growth temperature: 37°C
  Growth strain: DH5alpha
  Copy number: High Copy
Gene/Insert
  Gene/Insert name: LAMP1 (alt name: NM_012857.2)
  Species: R. norvegicus (rat)
  Insert size (bp): 2229
  GenBank ID: NM_012857.2
  Entrez Gene: Lamp1 (a.k.a. LGP120)
  Promoter: CMV
  Tag / fusion protein: miRFP703 (C terminal on insert)
  Cloning method: Unknown
  Sequencing primers: 5′ CMV-F; 3′ SV40pA-R
Terms and licenses: Academic/Nonprofit Terms; Industry Terms: Not Available to Industry
How to cite: pLAMP1-miRFP703 was a gift from Vladislav Verkhusha (Addgene plasmid # 79998 ; http://n2t.net/addgene:79998 ; RRID:Addgene_79998)
