LOCUS       Exported 6188 bp ds-DNA circular SYN 12-MAY-2021
DEFINITION  LAMP1 (Lysosome Membrane) labeling with near-infrared fluorescent
            protein miRFP703.
ACCESSION   .
VERSION     .
KEYWORDS    pLAMP1-miRFP703
SOURCE      synthetic DNA construct
  ORGANISM  synthetic DNA construct
REFERENCE   1 (bases 1 to 6188)
  AUTHORS   Shcherbakova DM, Baloban M, Emelyanov AV, Brenowitz M, Guo P,
            Verkhusha VV
  TITLE     Bright monomeric near-infrared fluorescent proteins as tags and
            biosensors for multiscale imaging.
  JOURNAL   Nat Commun. 2016 Aug 19;7:12405. doi: 10.1038/ncomms12405.
  PUBMED    27539380
REFERENCE   2 (bases 1 to 6188)
  AUTHORS   .
  TITLE     Direct Submission
  JOURNAL   Exported May 12, 2021 from SnapGene Server 1.1.58
            http://www.snapgene.com
FEATURES             Location/Qualifiers
     source          1..6188
                     /organism="synthetic DNA construct"
                     /mol_type="other DNA"
     enhancer        68..371
                     /label=CMV enhancer
                     /note="human cytomegalovirus immediate early enhancer"
     promoter        372..575
                     /label=CMV promoter
                     /note="human cytomegalovirus (CMV) immediate early
                     promoter"
     primer_bind     526..546
                     /label=CMV-F
                     /note="Human CMV immediate early promoter, forward primer"
     regulatory      627..636
                     /regulatory_class="other"
                     /note="vertebrate consensus sequence for strong initiation
                     of translation (Kozak, 1987)"
     regulatory      631..640
                     /regulatory_class="other"
                     /note="vertebrate consensus sequence for strong initiation
                     of translation (Kozak, 1987)"
     CDS             633..1853
                     /codon_start=1
                     /product="rat lysosome-associated membrane glycoprotein 1"
                     /label=LAMP1
                     /translation="MAAPGARRPLLLLLLAGLAHSAPALFEVKDNNGTACIMASFSASF
                     LTTYEAGHVSKVSNMTLPASAEVLKNSSSCGEKNASEPTLAITFGEGYLLKLTFTKNTT
                     RYSVQHMYFTYNLSDTQFFPNASSKGPDTVDSTTDIKADINKTYRCVSDIRVYMKNVTI
                     VLWDATIQAYLPSSNFSKEETRCPQDQPSPTTGPPSPSPPLVPTNPSVSKYNVTGDNGT
                     CLLASMALQLNITYMKKDNTTVTRAFNINPSDKYSGTCGAQLVTLKVGNKSRVLELQFG
                     MNATSSLFFLQGVQLNMTLPDAIEPTFSTSNYSLKALQASVGNSYKCNSEEHIFVSKAL
                     ALNVFSVQVQAFRVESDRFGSVEECVQDGNNMLIPIAVGGALAGLVLIVLIAYLIGRKR
                     SHAGYQTI"
     CDS             1914..2861
                     /codon_start=1
                     /product="bright monomeric near-infrared fluorescent
                     protein engineered from a bacterial phytochrome, with an
                     emission maximum of 703 nm (Shcherbakova et al., 2016)"
                     /label=miRFP703
                     /label=ORF
     frame           1
                     /translation="MVAGHASGSPAFGTASHSNCEHEEIHLAGSIQPHGALLVVSEHDH
                     RVIQASANAAEFLNLGSVLGVPLAEIDGDLLIKILPHLDPTAEGMPVAVRCRIGNPSTE
                     YCGLMHRPPEGGLIIELERAGPSIDLSGTLAPALERIRTAGSLRALCDDTVLLFQQCTG
                     YDRVMVYRFDEQGHGLVFSECHVPGLESYFGNRYPSSLVPQMARQLYVRQRVRVLVDVT
                     YQPVPLEPRLSPLTGRDLDMSGCFLRSMSPIHLQFLKDMGVRATLAVSLVVGGKLWGLV
                     VCHHYLPRFIRFELRAICKRLAERIATRITALES"
     polyA_signal    2983..3104
                     /label=SV40 poly(A) signal
                     /note="SV40 polyadenylation signal"
     primer_bind     complement(3020..3039)
                     /label=SV40pA-R
                     /note="SV40 polyA, reverse primer"
     primer_bind     3074..3093
                     /label=EBV-rev
                     /note="SV40 polyA terminator, reverse primer"
     rep_origin      complement(3111..3566)
                     /direction=LEFT
                     /label=f1 ori
                     /note="f1 bacteriophage origin of replication; arrow
                     indicates direction of (+) strand synthesis"
     primer_bind     complement(3248..3269)
                     /label=F1ori-F
                     /note="F1 origin, forward primer"
     primer_bind     3460..3479
                     /label=F1ori-R
                     /note="F1 origin, reverse primer"
     promoter        3593..3697
                     /gene="bla"
                     /label=AmpR promoter
     promoter        3699..4056
                     /label=SV40 promoter
                     /note="SV40 enhancer and early promoter"
     primer_bind     complement(3722..3742)
                     /label=pBABE 3'
                     /note="SV40 enhancer, reverse primer for pBABE vectors"
     rep_origin      3907..4042
                     /label=SV40 ori
                     /note="SV40 origin of replication"
     primer_bind     3969..3988
                     /label=SV40pro-F
                     /note="SV40 promoter/origin, forward primer"
     CDS             4091..4885
                     /codon_start=1
                     /gene="aph(3')-II (or nptII)"
                     /product="aminoglycoside phosphotransferase from Tn5"
                     /label=NeoR/KanR
                     /note="confers resistance to neomycin, kanamycin, and G418
                     (Geneticin(R))"
                     /translation="MIEQDGLHAGSPAAWVERLFGYDWAQQTIGCSDAAVFRLSAQGRP
                     VLFVKTDLSGALNELQDEAARLSWLATTGVPCAAVLDVVTEAGRDWLLLGEVPGQDLLS
                     SHLAPAEKVSIMADAMRRLHTLDPATCPFDHQAKHRIERARTRMEAGLVDQDDLDEEHQ
                     GLAPAELFARLKASMPDGEDLVVTHGDACLPNIMVENGRFSGFIDCGRLGVADRYQDIA
                     LATRDIAEELGGEWADRFLVLYGIAAPDSQRIAFYRLLDEFF"
     primer_bind     complement(4145..4164)
                     /label=Neo-R
                     /note="Neomycin resistance gene, reverse primer"
     primer_bind     4755..4774
                     /label=Neo-F
                     /note="Neomycin resistance gene, forward primer"
     primer_bind     complement(5073..5092)
                     /label=TK-pA-R
                     /note="Thymidine kinase polyA, reverse primer"
     polyA_signal    5117..5164
                     /label=HSV TK poly(A) signal
                     /note="herpes simplex virus thymidine kinase
                     polyadenylation signal (Cole and Stacy, 1985)"
     rep_origin      5493..6081
                     /direction=RIGHT
                     /label=ori
                     /note="high-copy-number ColE1/pMB1/pBR322/pUC origin of
                     replication"
     primer_bind     5982..6001
                     /label=pBR322ori-F
                     /note="pBR322 origin, forward primer"
ORIGIN
        1 catgcattag ttattaatag taatcaatta cggggtcatt agttcatagc ccatatatgg
       61 agttccgcgt tacataactt acggtaaatg gcccgcctgg ctgaccgccc aacgaccccc
      121 gcccattgac gtcaataatg acgtatgttc ccatagtaac gccaataggg actttccatt
      181 gacgtcaatg ggtggagtat ttacggtaaa ctgcccactt ggcagtacat caagtgtatc
      241 atatgccaag tacgccccct attgacgtca atgacggtaa atggcccgcc tggcattatg
      301 cccagtacat gaccttatgg gactttccta cttggcagta catctacgta ttagtcatcg
      361 ctattaccat ggtgatgcgg ttttggcagt acatcaatgg gcgtggatag cggtttgact
      421 cacggggatt tccaagtctc caccccattg acgtcaatgg gagtttgttt tggcaccaaa
      481 atcaacggga ctttccaaaa tgtcgtaaca actccgcccc attgacgcaa atgggcggta
      541 ggcgtgtacg gtgggaggtc tatataagca gagctggttt agtgaaccgt cagatccgct
      601 agcgctaccg gactcagatc tcgagcgcca ccatggcggc cccgggcgcc cggcggccgc
      661 tgctcctgtt gctgctggca ggccttgcac acagcgcccc agcactgttc gaggtgaaag
      721 acaacaacgg cacagcgtgt ataatggcca gcttctctgc ctcctttctg accacctatg
      781 aggctggaca tgtttctaag gtctcgaata tgaccctgcc agcctctgca gaagtcctga
      841 agaatagcag ctcttgtggt gaaaagaatg cttctgagcc caccctcgca atcacctttg
      901 gagaaggata tttactgaaa ctcaccttca caaaaaacac aacacgttac agtgtccagc
      961 acatgtattt cacatataac ctgtcagaca cacaattctt tcccaatgcc agctccaaag
     1021 ggcccgacac tgtggattcc acaactgaca tcaaggcaga catcaacaaa acataccgat
     1081 gtgtcagcga catcagggtc tacatgaaga atgtgaccat tgtgctctgg gacgctacta
     1141 tccaggccta cctgccgagt agcaacttca gcaaggaaga gacacgctgc ccacaggatc
     1201 aaccttcccc aactactggg ccacccagcc cctcaccacc acttgtgccc acaaacccca
     1261 gtgtgtccaa gtacaatgtg actggtgaca atggaacctg cctgctggcc tctatggcac
     1321 tgcaactcaa catcacctac atgaagaagg acaacacgac tgtgaccaga gcattcaaca
     1381 tcaacccaag tgacaaatat agtgggactt gcggtgccca gttggtgacc ctgaaggtgg
     1441 ggaacaagag cagagtcctg gagctgcagt ttgggatgaa tgccacttct agcctgtttt
     1501 tcctgcaagg agttcagttg aacatgactc ttcctgatgc catagagccc acgttcagca
     1561 cctccaacta ttccctgaaa gctcttcagg ccagtgtcgg caactcatac aagtgcaaca
     1621 gtgaggagca catctttgtc agcaaggcgc tcgccctcaa tgtcttcagc gtgcaagtcc
     1681 aggctttcag ggtagaaagt gacaggtttg ggtctgtgga agagtgtgta caggacggta
     1741 acaacatgct gatccccatt gctgtgggcg gggccctggc agggctggtc ctcatcgtcc
     1801 tcatcgccta cctcatcggc aggaagagga gtcacgcggg ctatcagacc atctcggaat
     1861 tcggctccac cggctccacc ggctccaccg gcgcggatcc accggtggct accatggtag
     1921 caggtcatgc ctctggcagc cccgcattcg ggaccgcctc tcattcgaat tgcgaacatg
     1981 aagagatcca cctcgccggc tcgatccagc cgcatggcgc gcttctggtc gtcagcgaac
     2041 atgatcatcg cgtcatccag gccagcgcca acgccgcgga atttctgaat ctcggaagcg
     2101 tactcggcgt tccgctcgcc gagatcgacg gcgatctgtt gatcaagatc ctgccgcatc
     2161 tcgatcccac cgccgaaggc atgccggtcg cggtgcgctg ccggatcggc aatccctcta
     2221 cggagtactg cggtctgatg catcggcctc cggaaggcgg gctgatcatc gaactcgaac
     2281 gtgccggccc gtcgatcgat ctgtcaggca cgctggcgcc ggcgctggag cggatccgca
     2341 cggcgggttc actgcgcgcg ctgtgcgatg acaccgtgct gctgtttcag cagtgcaccg
     2401 gctacgaccg ggtgatggtg tatcgtttcg atgagcaagg ccacggcctg gtattctccg
     2461 agtgccatgt gcctgggctc gaatcctatt tcggcaaccg ctatccgtcg tcgctggtcc
     2521 cgcagatggc gcggcagctg tacgtgcggc agcgcgtccg cgtgctggtc gacgtcacct
     2581 atcagccggt gccgctggag ccgcggctgt cgccgctgac cgggcgcgat ctcgacatgt
     2641 cgggctgctt cctgcgctcg atgtcgccga tccatctgca gttcctgaag gacatgggcg
     2701 tgcgcgccac cctggcggtg tcgctggtgg tcggcggcaa gctgtggggc ctggttgtct
     2761 gtcaccatta tctgccgcgc ttcatccgtt tcgagctgcg ggcgatctgc aaacggctcg
     2821 ccgaaaggat cgcgacgcgg atcaccgcgc ttgagagcta agcggccgcg actctagatc
     2881 ataatcagcc ataccacatt tgtagaggtt ttacttgctt taaaaaacct cccacacctc
     2941 cccctgaacc tgaaacataa aatgaatgca attgttgttg ttaacttgtt tattgcagct
     3001 tataatggtt acaaataaag caatagcatc acaaatttca caaataaagc atttttttca
     3061 ctgcattcta gttgtggttt gtccaaactc atcaatgtat cttaaggcgt aaattgtaag
     3121 cgttaatatt ttgttaaaat tcgcgttaaa tttttgttaa atcagctcat tttttaacca
     3181 ataggccgaa atcggcaaaa tcccttataa atcaaaagaa tagaccgaga tagggttgag
     3241 tgttgttcca gtttggaaca agagtccact attaaagaac gtggactcca acgtcaaagg
     3301 nnnnnnnnnn nnnnnnnnnn nnnnnnnnnn nnnnnnnnnn nnnnnnnnnt nnnnnnnnnn
     3361 nnnnnnnnnn nnnnnnnnnn nnnnnnnnnn nnnnnnnnnn nnnnnnnnnn nnnnnnnnnn
     3421 nnnnnnnnnn nnnnnnnnnn ngnnnnnnnn nnnnnnnnnn nnnnnnnnnn nnnnnnnnnn
     3481 nnnnnnnnnn nnnnnnnnnn nnnnnnnnnn nnnnnnnnnn nnnnnnnnnn nnnnnnnnnn
     3541 nnnnnnnnnn nnnnnnnnnn nnnnnncagg tggcactttt cggggaaatg tgcgcggaac
     3601 ccctatttgt ttatttttct aaatacattc aaatatgtat ccgctcatga gacaataacc
     3661 ctgataaatg cttcaataat attgaaaaag gaagagtcct gaggcggaaa gaaccagctg
     3721 tggaatgtgt gtcagttagg gtgtggaaag tccccaggct ccccagcagg cagaagtatg
     3781 caaagcatgc atctcaatta gtcagcaacc aggtgtggaa agtccccagg ctccccagca
     3841 ggcagaagta tgcaaagcat gcatctcaat tagtcagcaa ccatagtccc gcccctaact
     3901 ccgcccatcc cgcccctaac tccgcccagt tccgcccatt ctccgcccca tggctgacta
     3961 atttttttta tttatgcaga ggccgaggcc gcctcggcct ctgagctatt ccagaagtag
     4021 tgaggaggct tttttggagg cctaggcttt tgcaaagatc gatcaagaga caggatgagg
     4081 atcgtttcgc atgattgaac aagatggatt gcacgcaggt tctccggccg cttgggtgga
     4141 gaggctattc ggctatgact gggcacaaca gacaatcggc tgctctgatg ccgccgtgtt
     4201 ccggctgtca gcgcaggggc gcccggttct ttttgtcaag accgacctgt ccggtgccct
     4261 gaatgaactg caagacgagg cagcgcggct atcgtggctg gccacgacgg gcgttccttg
     4321 cgcagctgtg ctcgacgttg tcactgaagc gggaagggac tggctgctat tgggcgaagt
     4381 gccggggcag gatctcctgt catctcacct tgctcctgcc gagaaagtat ccatcatggc
     4441 tgatgcaatg cggcggctgc atacgcttga tccggctacc tgcccattcg accaccaagc
     4501 gaaacatcgc atcgagcgag cacgtactcg gatggaagcc ggtcttgtcg atcaggatga
     4561 tctggacgaa gagcatcagg ggctcgcgcc agccgaactg ttcgccaggc tcaaggcgag
     4621 catgcccgac ggcgaggatc tcgtcgtgac ccatggcgat gcctgcttgc cgaatatcat
     4681 ggtggaaaat ggccgctttt ctggattcat cgactgtggc cggctgggtg tggcggaccg
     4741 ctatcaggac atagcgttgg ctacccgtga tattgctgaa gagcttggcg gcgaatgggc
     4801 tgaccgcttc ctcgtgcttt acggtatcgc cgctcccgat tcgcagcgca tcgccttcta
     4861 tcgccttctt gacgagttct tctgagcggg actctggggt tcgaaatgac cgaccaagcg
     4921 acgcccaacc tgccatcacg agatttcgat tccaccgccg ccttctatga aaggttgggc
     4981 ttcggaatcg ttttccggga cgccggctgg atgatcctcc agcgcgggga tctcatgctg
     5041 gagttcttcg cccaccctag ggggaggcta actgaaacac ggaaggagac aataccggaa
     5101 ggaacccgcg ctatgacggc aataaaaaga cagaataaaa cgcacggtgt tgggtcgttt
     5161 gttcataaac gcggggttcg gtcccagggc tggcactctg tcgatacccc accgagaccc
     5221 cattggggcc aatacgcccg cgtttcttcc ttttccccac cccacccccc aagttcgggt
     5281 gaaggcccag ggctcgcagc caacgtcggg gcggcaggcc ctgccatagc ctcaggttac
     5341 tcatatatac tttagattga tttaaaactt catttttaat ttaaaaggat ctaggtgaag
     5401 atcctttttg ataatctcat gaccaaaatc ccttaacgtg agttttcgtt ccactgagcg
     5461 tcagaccccg tagaaaagat caaaggatct tcttgagatc ctttttttct gcgcgtaatc
     5521 tgctgcttgc aaacaaaaaa accaccgcta ccagcggtgg tttgtttgcc ggatcaagag
     5581 ctaccaactc tttttccgaa ggtaactggc ttcagcagag cgcagatacc aaatactgtt
     5641 cttctagtgt agccgtagtt aggccaccac ttcaagaact ctgtagcacc gcctacatac
     5701 ctcgctctgc taatcctgtt accagtggct gctgccagtg gcgataagtc gtgtcttacc
     5761 gggttggact caagacgata gttaccggat aaggcgcagc ggtcgggctg aacggggggt
     5821 tcgtgcacac agcccagctt ggagcgaacg acctacaccg aactgagata cctacagcgt
     5881 gagctatgag aaagcgccac gcttcccgaa gggagaaagg cggacaggta tccggtaagc
     5941 ggcagggtcg gaacaggaga gcgcacgagg gagcttccag ggggaaacgc ctggtatctt
     6001 tatagtcctg tcgggtttcg ccacctctga cttgagcgtc gatttttgtg atgctcgtca
     6061 ggggggcgga gcctatggaa aaacgccagc aacgcggcct ttttacggtt cctggccttt
     6121 tgctggcctt ttgctcacat gttctttcct gcgttatccc ctgattctgt ggataaccgt
     6181 attaccgc
//
